Addgene plasmid #33207: pCS252
Depositing lab: David Bartel. Depositing organization: Whitehead Institute for Biomedical Research. Publication: Weak seed-pairing stability and high target-site abundance decrease the proficiency of lsy-6 and other microRNAs. Garcia DM, Baek D, Shin C, Bell GW, Grimson A, Bartel DP. Nat Struct Mol Biol. 2011 Sep 11;18(10):1139-46. doi: 10.1038/nsmb.2115. PubMed 21909094.
Backbone
  Vector backbone: pIS2
  Backbone manufacturer: Addgene plasmid #12177
  Backbone size w/o insert (bp): 3745
  Vector type: Mammalian Expression, Luciferase
Growth in bacteria
  Bacterial resistance: Ampicillin, 100 μg/mL
  Growth temperature: 37°C
  Growth strain: DH5alpha
  Copy number: High Copy
Gene/Insert
  Gene/Insert name: MAP4K4 3'UTR
  Species: H. sapiens (human)
  Mutation: miR-CGCG sites: aaCgCga, aaCgCgaa
  GenBank ID: NM_145686.2
  Entrez Gene: MAP4K4 (a.k.a. FLH21957, HEL-S-31, HGK, MEKKK4, NIK)
  Promoter: SV40 early enhancer/promoter
  Tag / fusion protein: Luciferase (N terminal on backbone)
  Cloning method: Restriction Enzyme; 5′ cloning site SacI (not destroyed); 3′ cloning site SpeI (not destroyed)
  Sequencing primers: 5′ Rluc-F; 3′ EBV Reverse
Terms and licenses: Academic/Nonprofit Terms; Industry Terms: Not Available to Industry
How to cite: pCS252 was a gift from David Bartel (Addgene plasmid # 33207 ; http://n2t.net/addgene:33207 ; RRID:Addgene_33207)
