[The description below was written by a language model from this plasmid's Addgene catalogue record.]
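Description:
pCS252 is a mammalian luciferase reporter plasmid built on the pIS2 backbone (3745 bp without insert). It is designed for measuring microRNA-mediated repression through a 3′UTR placed downstream of a luciferase coding sequence. It is maintained in E. coli as a high-copy plasmid under ampicillin selection. The record does not name the origin of replication, and no mammalian selection marker is listed, which fits use by transient transfection.

The insert is a 3′UTR fragment from human MAP4K4, a MAP kinase kinase kinase kinase also known as HGK or NIK. It was cloned between SacI and SpeI sites, both of which were retained. Transcription is driven by the SV40 early enhancer/promoter, and the luciferase is encoded upstream on the backbone, so the UTR becomes the 3′ untranslated region of the reporter mRNA rather than part of a fusion protein. The listed Rluc sequencing primer suggests that the reporter is Renilla luciferase, although the record simply says "Luciferase". The UTR carries engineered changes described as miR-CGCG sites, meaning two sites in the UTR have been altered to match a designed microRNA rather than the one that pairs with the native sequence.

The associated study examined how seed-pairing stability and target-site abundance influence microRNA targeting proficiency. In that context, the construct would be co-transfected with a cognate or non-cognate microRNA, typically alongside a normalising reporter. Comparing luciferase output then shows how effectively the altered seed matches confer repression. The length of the UTR fragment and the polyadenylation signal are not stated.
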