>Addgene plasmid #33207 | pCS252 | depositor partial sequence | sequence record 39448 | MAP4K4 3'UTR - miR-CGCG sites: aaCgCga, aaCgCgaa
TTTGGGATTGAGCATCATACTGGAAAGCAAACACCTTTCCTCCAGCTCCAGAATTCCTTGTCTCTGAATG
ACTCTGTCTTGTGGGTGTCTGACAGTGGCGACGATGAACATGCCGTTGGTTTTATTGGCAGTGGGCACAA
GGAGGTGAGAAGTGGTGGTAAAAGGAGCGGAGTGCTGAAGCAGAGAGCAGATTTAATATAGTAACATTAA
CAGTGTATTTAATTGACATTTCTTTTTTGTAACGCGACGATATGTGGACAAAGAAGAAGATGCAGGTTTA
AGAAGTTAATATTTATAAAACGCGAAAGACACAGTTACTAGGATAACTTTTTTGTGGGTGGGGCTTGGGA
GATGGGGTGGGGTGGGTTAAGGGGTCCCATTTTGTTTCTTTGGATTTGGGGTGGGGGTCCTGGCCAAGAA
CTCAGTCATTTTTCTGTGTACCAGGTTGCCTAAATCA
