>Addgene plasmid #33207 | pCS252 | addgene partial sequence | sequence record 41263 | Rluc-F 5'-ccaggattcttttccaatgc-3'
AATTTGTCAAAGTAAAAGGTCTTCATTTTTCGCAAGAAGATGCACCTGATGAAATGGGAAAATATATCAA
ATCGTTCGTTGAGCGAGTTCTCAAAAATGAACAATAATTCTAGGAGCTCTTTGGGATTGAGCATCATACT
GGAAAGCAAACACCTTTCCTCCAGCTCCAGAATTCCTTGTCTCTGAATGACTCTGTCTTGTGGGTGTCTG
ACAGTGGCGACGATGAACATGCCGTTGGTTTTATTGGCAGTGGGCACAAGGAGGTGAGAAGTGGTGGTAA
AAGGAGCGGAGTGCTGAAGCAGAGAGCAGATTTAATATAGTAACATTAACAGTGTATTTAATTGACATTT
CTTTTTTGTAACGCGACGATATGTGGACAAAGAAGAAGATGCAGGTTTAAGAAGTTAATATTTATAAAAC
GCGAAAGACACAGTTACTAGGATAACTTTTTTGTGGGTGGGGCTTGGGAGATGGGGTGGGGTGGGTTAAG
GGGTCCCATTTTGTTTCTTTGGATTTGGGGTGGGGGTCCTGGCCAAGAACTCAGTCATTTTTCTGTGTAC
CAGGTTGCCTAAATCAACTAGTTGTTCTAGAGCGGCCGCTTCGAGCAGACATGATAAGATACATTGATGA
GTTTGGACAAACCACAACTAGAATGCAGTGAAAAAAATGCTTTATTTGTGAAATTTGTGATGCTATTGCT
TTATTTGTAACCATTATAAGCTGCAATAAACAAGTTAACAACAACAATTGCATTCATTTTATGTTTCAGG
TTCAGGGGGAGGTGTGGGAAGGTTTTTTAAAGCAAGTAAAACCTCTAC
